Addgene plasmid #8889: PGC-1 alpha promoter luciferase delta MEF
Depositing lab: Bruce Spiegelman. Depositing organization: Dana-Farber Cancer Institute. Publication: An autoregulatory loop controls peroxisome proliferator-activated receptor gamma coactivator 1alpha expression in muscle. Handschin C, Rhee J, Lin J, Tarr PT, Spiegelman BM. Proc Natl Acad Sci U S A. 2003 Jun 10. 100(12):7111-6. 10.1073/pnas.1232352100 PubMed 12764228.
Backbone
  Vector backbone: pGL3-basic
  Backbone manufacturer: Promega
  Backbone size w/o insert (bp): 4818
  Vector type: Mammalian Expression, Luciferase
Growth in bacteria
  Bacterial resistance: Ampicillin, 100 μg/mL
  Growth temperature: 37°C
  Growth strain: DH5alpha
  Copy number: High Copy
Gene/Insert
  Gene/Insert name: PGC-1 alpha promoter dMEF (alt names: PGC1 promoter; PGC-1a promoter)
  Species: M. musculus (mouse)
  Insert size (bp): 2600
  Mutation: Site-directed mutagenesis to remove the MEF2 binding site.
  Entrez Gene: Ppargc1a (a.k.a. A830037N07Rik, Gm11133, PGC-1, PPARGC-1-alpha, Pgc-1alpha, Pgc1, Pgco1, Ppargc1)
  Tag / fusion protein: luciferase (C terminal on backbone)
  Cloning method: Restriction Enzyme; 5′ cloning site KpnI (not destroyed); 3′ cloning site XhoI (not destroyed)
  Sequencing primers: 5′ RVprimer3 (CTAGCAAAATAGGCTGTCCC); 3′ GLprimer2 (CTTTATGTTTTTGGCGTCTTCCA)
Terms and licenses: Academic/Nonprofit Terms; Industry Terms: Not Available to Industry
Depositor comments: 5' flanking sequence of mouse PGC-1 alpha gene PCR amplified between +78 and -2533 with respect to the transcriptional start site. Mutation of the MEF site between -1464 and -1447 from CTAAATATAA to CTCCGCGGAA.
How to cite: PGC-1 alpha promoter luciferase delta MEF was a gift from Bruce Spiegelman (Addgene plasmid # 8889 ; http://n2t.net/addgene:8889 ; RRID:Addgene_8889)
