[The description below was written by a language model from this plasmid's Addgene catalogue record and pLannotate feature annotations shown in this document.]
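Description:
PGC-1 alpha promoter luciferase delta MEF is a promoter-reporter plasmid built on pGL3-basic, a promoterless firefly luciferase vector for transient transfection of mammalian cells. It is propagated in E. coli as a high-copy plasmid through a ColE1/pUC-type origin and selected with ampicillin via the β-lactamase gene. An f1 origin is also present. The full sequence record is about 7.4 kb, consistent with a roughly 2.6 kb insert in the 4.8 kb backbone.

The insert is the 5′ flanking region of the mouse Ppargc1a (PGC-1α) gene, PCR-amplified from -2533 to +78 relative to the transcriptional start site and cloned between the KpnI and XhoI sites, both of which are retained. It sits directly upstream of the luc+ coding sequence, so luciferase output reports the transcriptional activity of this promoter fragment. Although the catalogue lists luciferase as a C-terminal tag, this is a transcriptional reporter rather than a protein fusion. An SV40 late poly(A) signal follows the reporter. Upstream of the cloning site, a synthetic poly(A) signal and a transcriptional pause site limit read-through from the backbone, keeping background low. In this variant, site-directed mutagenesis has destroyed the MEF2 binding site located between about -1464 and -1447.

The short hits annotated as ADH1 promoter, large T antigen, TcR and lacZα are small fragments, most likely incidental matches or backbone remnants rather than functional elements. The construct serves as a mutant comparator to a wild-type promoter reporter, testing how much PGC-1α promoter activity depends on MEF2 binding. The associated work examined autoregulatory control of PGC-1α expression in muscle.
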