Features (pLannotate 1.2.2; 12 found; start..end, strand, type, name):
    107..130     +  promoter       ADH1 promoter (fragment): S. cerevisiae ADH1; promoter for alcohol dehydrogenase 1
   2674..4326    +  CDS            luciferase: firefly luciferase; luc+; enhanced luc+ version of the luciferase gene
   4367..4488    -  polyA_signal   SV40 poly(A) signal: SV40 polyadenylation signal
   4511..4579    -  CDS            large T antigen (fragment): large T antigen from SV40 (simian virus 40)
   4595..4727    +  CDS            TcR (fragment): tetracycline efflux protein; tet; confers resistance to tetracycline
   4907..5495    -  rep_origin     ori: high-copy-number ColE1/pMB1/pBR322/pUC origin of replication
   5666..6526    -  CDS            AmpR: β-lactamase; bla; confers resistance to ampicillin, carbenicillin, and related antibiotics
   6527..6631    -  promoter       AmpR promoter: bla
   6658..7113    +  rep_origin     f1 ori (sequence partly withheld): f1 bacteriophage origin of replication; arrow indicates direction of (+) strand synthesis
   7118..7185    -  CDS            lacZα (fragment): LacZα fragment of β-galactosidase; lacZ fragment
   7244..7292    +  polyA_signal   poly(A) signal: synthetic polyadenylation signal
   7306..7397    +  misc_feature   pause site: RNA polymerase II transcriptional pause signal from the human α2 globin gene
>Addgene plasmid #8889 | PGC-1 alpha promoter luciferase delta MEF | depositor full sequence | sequence record 6781 | Author sequence
GGTACCCCTGTGCTCTCTCTAGCTTCACATACCCCTTTTTATGAAGGTAGAGGACAGAGTGGCTGTTTTA
AGCAGATCATTAGCTTCATGGATGTGCTGGGTTAGTTTCTTTTCTTTTCTTTTCTTTTCTTTTTTTAAAG
TAGAATTAGGTGGCAAAAAAAGAAAGAAAGAAAGAAAGAAAGAAAGAAATTATCTTTTCAAAGCAAAGAA
AAAGAAAATCCTGCCACAATTCAGTGTGAGCAAGTTAAGATATCAAAACAATAATGCAGAGTTATCTAGT
GCAAGCAACCATCTGTAAGAAGAGGTGTGCATGAGGTTTGAAAAAGTATGGTGGATGCCTAATGGATGAC
AAAGAGAAACCAAAGTATCAGTTACCATCAGGATGCCAGGATTGCTTGATAATGATGAATAAACATCGAC
TCTTTATAGCTAAGTGGCCAGCATTATTTCACAGTTGACTGTGTGGAAAGTAGAGCCCATGACCTTTGTC
CTGAATTTTAATAGTTTACTGAAGTTTTACATTAAGTAAAAATCTAATTGGCAAGAAAAATTAGTGTTTC
TTTGTGGGAGTACAGAGTAAGGCTACTAATTGCATGTAGAAAATGATCCCAGGGTTGTCTCTCTCTCTCT
CTGAATTAGAAAATTAAATGAATAATACCTTTCTGATGTTTGGAAGAGGACAGTTGTAGCAGTGAAGTAT
ATTCACCTAATTTAGAATGTCAAAGCTGTTGGCCATCTTGTTCTGTTCACTTATTGACAAACTGTCGATT
TCATTACCATATTCCCTGTCTACTAGTTGTGGACATCCAAGCAAACAGACCCCTTATACGGGGTCTGAAG
CAAACAGCAAGCTTGTGGGCTTTGTGTGTGTGTGTGTGTGTGTGTGTGTGTGTGTGTGTGTGTGTGTGTG
TGCACGCTCGCTGCATTTCTTTCTTTCACTTTACTGTATTAGTAACTGACTATATAAAGTCAGACTGAGA
GAAGTCACCAATGTTTTCCTTCTAAGGGGAGAGAAAATAAAGAGCACATTAAATTAACCTCAGTGGAATA
GGAGTTTAAATGAATGGTGCTTTATAAATTCCGCGGAGATGCATAGGGACTTTTTTCTTCTTCTAAATTA
CTGTCAAGTAAAGGAAATGAGCTGGTTTTTGAGTCTGTGGGGTTTGAGGTATTGTGAAAATATGTTTTCA
AAGGTCCCCTGTGCATTTCTCACTGGGCCTGGAAGGGTTAAGTCTGAGCACCCAAGTGTTATGGAAAGTG
CTGAGAGTTGGTTATGTCCTCTGTCTGTAATGTCACAGGAAAAACAGTGGCACCTGCATTACCCCTCATT
GACTCAGGAACGACAAAAAAGTATTAGTAAGCAAAGCTCAAGAAATGAGTATCTCTGCTGATACCATTTC
AGTGTTTTTCCTTCATTCCCTGGACATTCTTGATTTCAAAAACAAACTGTACAGCCCAAGGCACTAGGGT
TGGAGTCCAATGTTTATTCAAAAAGGCACCCTGAAGCCATGAGGAAGACTGTGCTACATATGAGAAAAGA
AATAAGGGGTGGGGGCAGGTGAGTAGCTAAGCTGTTTCAGGGATGGCAGCAGCAATTGTATTTTCTAGCA
TTTGTTTTCTGGGAGCCTATGAGATCCACGGAAAGAATCATGAGGGGGAACCCAAGAGTCTAGGGTGTTG
TGGCTTGCTTGCTTTACAAGGAGCAAGGCAAACTGCAGTAACAGTTTAGGAGACTGCATTCTCTACTGCC
AAGGAGACAGCTGATTTGGGGTAGAGAAATTTGTTTAGACCTAAACAAATGTGGCGGTTTTGTTGACTAA
ACATGGAAAGAAAGAAAGAAAGAAAGAAAGAAAGAAAGAAAGAAAGAAAGAAAGAAAGAAAGAAACAAAG
AAAGAAAGAAAGAAAGGAAGGAAGGAAGGAAGAAAGGAAGAAAGGAAGGAAGGAAGGAAGGAAAGAAAGG
AGAGAGAGAAAGAAAATCGGGGGTGTTGCCTTCAAACACTCCTCTAATAGGGAGGGAAAAAAAAGAATCT
CATGAAAATGTATCACATGAGGAGCGCTTGCTTCAGTTCCAAGCTGAGTCTGGGGCTACTTGGAAACCAT
TTCTTAAAGCACACACATTTTAGGCAAGGGTGTAGTTACTGTGTCAGTAACAGGGGATCTTTGCTATTTG
CCTGTTTTGGATGGAAAATAAATTTAAAAAAAAAAGATTGCAGGAGATTTGAGTTATTATGTGAGCAGGG
CTCCGGTTTAGAGTTGGTGGCATTCAAAGCTGGCTTCAGTCACAGTGTGATGCTTGAAGCCTCCCAAAGG
CCAAGTGTTTCCTTTTCTTTCTTCTATTTTTTTTTTCCTCTCTCTCTAAGCGTTACTTCACTGAGGCAGA
GGGCTGCCTTGGAGTGACGTCAGGAGTTTGTGCAGCAAGCTTGCACAGGAGAAGGGAGGCTGGGTGAGTG
ACAGCCCAGCCTACTTTTTAATAGCTTTGTCATGTGACTGGGGACTGTAGTAAGACAGGTGCCTTCAGTT
CACTCTCAGTAAGGGGCTGGTTGCCTGCATGAGTGTGTGCTGTGTGTCAGAGTGGATTGGAGTTGAAAAA
GCTTGACTGGCGTCATTCGGGAGCTGGCTCGAGATCTGCGATCTAAGTAAGCTTGGCATTCCGGTACTGT
TGGTAAAGCCACCATGGAAGACGCCAAAAACATAAAGAAAGGCCCGGCGCCATTCTATCCGCTGGAAGAT
GGAACCGCTGGAGAGCAACTGCATAAGGCTATGAAGAGATACGCCCTGGTTCCTGGAACAATTGCTTTTA
CAGATGCACATATCGAGGTGGACATCACTTACGCTGAGTACTTCGAAATGTCCGTTCGGTTGGCAGAAGC
TATGAAACGATATGGGCTGAATACAAATCACAGAATCGTCGTATGCAGTGAAAACTCTCTTCAATTCTTT
ATGCCGGTGTTGGGCGCGTTATTTATCGGAGTTGCAGTTGCGCCCGCGAACGACATTTATAATGAACGTG
AATTGCTCAACAGTATGGGCATTTCGCAGCCTACCGTGGTGTTCGTTTCCAAAAAGGGGTTGCAAAAAAT
TTTGAACGTGCAAAAAAAGCTCCCAATCATCCAAAAAATTATTATCATGGATTCTAAAACGGATTACCAG
GGATTTCAGTCGATGTACACGTTCGTCACATCTCATCTACCTCCCGGTTTTAATGAATACGATTTTGTGC
CAGAGTCCTTCGATAGGGACAAGACAATTGCACTGATCATGAACTCCTCTGGATCTACTGGTCTGCCTAA
AGGTGTCGCTCTGCCTCATAGAACTGCCTGCGTGAGATTCTCGCATGCCAGAGATCCTATTTTTGGCAAT
CAAATCATTCCGGATACTGCGATTTTAAGTGTTGTTCCATTCCATCACGGTTTTGGAATGTTTACTACAC
TCGGATATTTGATATGTGGATTTCGAGTCGTCTTAATGTATAGATTTGAAGAAGAGCTGTTTCTGAGGAG
CCTTCAGGATTACAAGATTCAAAGTGCGCTGCTGGTGCCAACCCTATTCTCCTTCTTCGCCAAAAGCACT
CTGATTGACAAATACGATTTATCTAATTTACACGAAATTGCTTCTGGTGGCGCTCCCCTCTCTAAGGAAG
TCGGGGAAGCGGTTGCCAAGAGGTTCCATCTGCCAGGTATCAGGCAAGGATATGGGCTCACTGAGACTAC
ATCAGCTATTCTGATTACACCCGAGGGGGATGATAAACCGGGCGCGGTCGGTAAAGTTGTTCCATTTTTT
GAAGCGAAGGTTGTGGATCTGGATACCGGGAAAACGCTGGGCGTTAATCAAAGAGGCGAACTGTGTGTGA
GAGGTCCTATGATTATGTCCGGTTATGTAAACAATCCGGAAGCGACCAACGCCTTGATTGACAAGGATGG
ATGGCTACATTCTGGAGACATAGCTTACTGGGACGAAGACGAACACTTCTTCATCGTTGACCGCCTGAAG
TCTCTGATTAAGTACAAAGGCTATCAGGTGGCTCCCGCTGAATTGGAATCCATCTTGCTCCAACACCCCA
ACATCTTCGACGCAGGTGTCGCAGGTCTTCCCGACGATGACGCCGGTGAACTTCCCGCCGCCGTTGTTGT
TTTGGAGCACGGAAAGACGATGACGGAAAAAGAGATCGTGGATTACGTCGCCAGTCAAGTAACAACCGCG
AAAAAGTTGCGCGGAGGAGTTGTGTTTGTGGACGAAGTACCGAAAGGTCTTACCGGAAAACTCGACGCAA
GAAAAATCAGAGAGATCCTCATAAAGGCCAAGAAGGGCGGAAAGATCGCCGTGTAATTCTAGAGTCGGGG
CGGCCGGCCGCTTCGAGCAGACATGATAAGATACATTGATGAGTTTGGACAAACCACAACTAGAATGCAG
TGAAAAAAATGCTTTATTTGTGAAATTTGTGATGCTATTGCTTTATTTGTAACCATTATAAGCTGCAATA
AACAAGTTAACAACAACAATTGCATTCATTTTATGTTTCAGGTTCAGGGGGAGGTGTGGGAGGTTTTTTA
AAGCAAGTAAAACCTCTACAAATGTGGTAAAATCGATAAGGATCCGTCGACCGATGCCCTTGAGAGCCTT
CAACCCAGTCAGCTCCTTCCGGTGGGCGCGGGGCATGACTATCGTCGCCGCACTTATGACTGTCTTCTTT
ATCATGCAACTCGTAGGACAGGTGCCGGCAGCGCTCTTCCGCTTCCTCGCTCACTGACTCGCTGCGCTCG
GTCGTTCGGCTGCGGCGAGCGGTATCAGCTCACTCAAAGGCGGTAATACGGTTATCCACAGAATCAGGGG
ATAACGCAGGAAAGAACATGTGAGCAAAAGGCCAGCAAAAGGCCAGGAACCGTAAAAAGGCCGCGTTGCT
GGCGTTTTTCCATAGGCTCCGCCCCCCTGACGAGCATCACAAAAATCGACGCTCAAGTCAGAGGTGGCGA
AACCCGACAGGACTATAAAGATACCAGGCGTTTCCCCCTGGAAGCTCCCTCGTGCGCTCTCCTGTTCCGA
CCCTGCCGCTTACCGGATACCTGTCCGCCTTTCTCCCTTCGGGAAGCGTGGCGCTTTCTCAATGCTCACG
CTGTAGGTATCTCAGTTCGGTGTAGGTCGTTCGCTCCAAGCTGGGCTGTGTGCACGAACCCCCCGTTCAG
CCCGACCGCTGCGCCTTATCCGGTAACTATCGTCTTGAGTCCAACCCGGTAAGACACGACTTATCGCCAC
TGGCAGCAGCCACTGGTAACAGGATTAGCAGAGCGAGGTATGTAGGCGGTGCTACAGAGTTCTTGAAGTG
GTGGCCTAACTACGGCTACACTAGAAGGACAGTATTTGGTATCTGCGCTCTGCTGAAGCCAGTTACCTTC
GGAAAAAGAGTTGGTAGCTCTTGATCCGGCAAACAAACCACCGCTGGTAGCGGTGGTTTTTTTGTTTGCA
AGCAGCAGATTACGCGCAGAAAAAAAGGATCTCAAGAAGATCCTTTGATCTTTTCTACGGGGTCTGACGC
TCAGTGGAACGAAAACTCACGTTAAGGGATTTTGGTCATGAGATTATCAAAAAGGATCTTCACCTAGATC
CTTTTAAATTAAAAATGAAGTTTTAAATCAATCTAAAGTATATATGAGTAAACTTGGTCTGACAGTTACC
AATGCTTAATCAGTGAGGCACCTATCTCAGCGATCTGTCTATTTCGTTCATCCATAGTTGCCTGACTCCC
CGTCGTGTAGATAACTACGATACGGGAGGGCTTACCATCTGGCCCCAGTGCTGCAATGATACCGCGAGAC
CCACGCTCACCGGCTCCAGATTTATCAGCAATAAACCAGCCAGCCGGAAGGGCCGAGCGCAGAAGTGGTC
CTGCAACTTTATCCGCCTCCATCCAGTCTATTAATTGTTGCCGGGAAGCTAGAGTAAGTAGTTCGCCAGT
TAATAGTTTGCGCAACGTTGTTGCCATTGCTACAGGCATCGTGGTGTCACGCTCGTCGTTTGGTATGGCT
TCATTCAGCTCCGGTTCCCAACGATCAAGGCGAGTTACATGATCCCCCATGTTGTGCAAAAAAGCGGTTA
GCTCCTTCGGTCCTCCGATCGTTGTCAGAAGTAAGTTGGCCGCAGTGTTATCACTCATGGTTATGGCAGC
ACTGCATAATTCTCTTACTGTCATGCCATCCGTAAGATGCTTTTCTGTGACTGGTGAGTACTCAACCAAG
TCATTCTGAGAATAGTGTATGCGGCGACCGAGTTGCTCTTGCCCGGCGTCAATACGGGATAATACCGCGC
CACATAGCAGAACTTTAAAAGTGCTCATCATTGGAAAACGTTCTTCGGGGCGAAAACTCTCAAGGATCTT
ACCGCTGTTGAGATCCAGTTCGATGTAACCCACTCGTGCACCCAACTGATCTTCAGCATCTTTTACTTTC
ACCAGCGTTTCTGGGTGAGCAAAAACAGGAAGGCAAAATGCCGCAAAAAAGGGAATAAGGGCGACACGGA
AATGTTGAATACTCATACTCTTCCTTTTTCAATATTATTGAAGCATTTATCAGGGTTATTGTCTCATGAG
CGGATACATATTTGAATGTATTTAGAAAAATAAACAAATAGGGGTTCCGCGCACATTTCCCCGAAAAGTG
CCACCTG
[124 nt withheld, positions 6658-6781]
C
[91 nt withheld, positions 6783-6873]
A
[49 nt withheld, positions 6875-6923]
CCTTTGACGTTGGAGTCCACGTTCTTT
[37 nt withheld, positions 6951-6987]
ACCCTATCTCGGTCTATTCTTTTGATTTATAAGGGATTTTGCCGATTTCGGCCTATTGGTTAAAAAATGA
GCTGATTTAACAAAAATTTAACGCGAATTTTAACAAAATATTAACGTTTACAATTTCCCATTCGCCATTC
AGGCTGCGCAACTGTTGGGAAGGGCGATCGGTGCGGGCCTCTTCGCTATTACGCCAGCCCAAGCTACCAT
GATAAGTAAGTAATATTAAGGTACGGGAGGTACTTGGAGCGGCCGCAATAAAATATCTTTATTTTCATTA
CATCTGTGTGTTGGTTTTTTGTGTGAATCGATAGTACTAACATACGCTCTCCATCAAAACAAAACGAAAC
AAAACAAACTAGCAAAATAGGCTGTCCCCAGTGCAAGTGCAGGTGCCAGAACATTTCTCTATCGATA
