>Addgene plasmid #8889 | PGC-1 alpha promoter luciferase delta MEF | addgene partial sequence | sequence record 17421 | RVprimer3 5'-CTAGCAAAATAGGCTGTCCC-3'
TGTGCTCTCTCTAGCTTCACATACCCCTTTTTATGAAGGTAGAGGACAGAGTGGCTGTTTTAAGCAGATC
ATTAGCTTCATGGATGTGCTGGGTTAGTTTCTTTTCTTTTCTTTTCTTTTTTTTTTTAAAGTAGAATTAG
GTGGCAAAAAAAAAAAGAAAGAAAGAAAGAAAGAAAGAAAGAAAGAAAGAAAGAAAGAAATTATCTTTTC
AAAGCAAAGAGAAAGAAAATCCTGCCATAATTCAGTGTGAGCAAGTTAAGATATCAAAACAATAATGCAG
AGTTATCTAGTGCAAGCAACCATCTGTAAGAAGAGGTGCGCATGAGGTTTGAAAAAGTATGGTGGATGCC
TAATGGATGACAAAGAGAAACCAAAGTATCAGTTACCATCAGGATGCCAGGATTGCTTGATAATGATGAA
TAAACATCGACTCTTTATAGCTAAGTGGCCAGCATTATTTCACAGTTGACTGTGTGGAAAGTAGAGCCCA
TGACCTTTGTCCTGAATTTTAATAGTTTACTGAAGTTTTACATTAAGTAAAAATCTAATTGGCAAGAAAA
ATTAGTGTTTCTTTGTGGGAGTACAGAGTAAGGCTACTAATTGCATGTAGAAAATGATCCCAGGGTTGTC
TCTCTCTCTCTCTGAATTAG
